>Addgene plasmid #89491 | LMP FFB | addgene partial sequence | sequence record 178513 | Addgene Partial NGS Result
TTGAATGAGGCTTCAGTACTTTACAGAATCGTTGCCTGCACATCTTGGAAACACTTGCTGGGATTACTTC
TTCAGGTTAACCCAACAGAAGGCTCGAGAAGGTATATTGCTGTTGACAGTGAGCGAGCTCCCGTGAATTG
GAATCCTAGTGAAGCCACAGATGTAGGATTCCAATTCAGCGGGAGCCTGCCTACTGCCTCGGAATTCAAG
GGGCTACTTTAGGAGCAATTATCTTGTTTACTAAAACTGAATACCTTGCTATCTCTTTGATACATTTTTA
CAAAGCTGAATTAAAATGGTATAAATTAAATCACTTTTTTCAATTCTACCGGGTAGGGGAGGCGCTTTTC
CCAAGGCAGTCTGGAGCATGCGCTTTAGCAGCCCCGCTGGGCACTTGGCGCTACACAAGTGGCCTCTGGC
CTCGCACACATTCCACATCCACCGGTAGGCGCCAACCGGCTCCGTTCTTTGGTGGCCCCTTCGCGCCACC
TTCTACTCCTCCCCTAGTCAGGAAGTTCCCCCCCGCCCCGCAGCTCGCGTCGTGCAGGACGTGACAAATG
GAAGTAGCACGTCTCACTAGTCTCGTGCAGATGGACAGCACCGCTGAGCAATGGAAGCGGGTAGGCCTTT
GGGGCAGCGGCCAATAGCAGCTTTGCTCCTTCGCTTTCTGGGCTCAGAGGCTGGGAAGGGGTGGGTCCGG
GGGCCACATCGAGCGGGTCACCGAGCTGCAAGAACTCTTCCTCACGCGCGTCGGGCTCGACATCGGCAAG
GTGTGGGTCGCGGACGACGGCGCCGCGGTGGCGGTCTGGACCACGCCGGAGAGCGTCGAAGCGGGGGCGG
TGTTCGCCGAGATCGGCCCGCGCATGGCCGAGTTGAGCGGTTCCCGGCTGGCCGCGCAGCAACAGATGGA
AGGCCTCCTGGCGCCGCACCGGCCCAAGGAGCCCGCGTGGTTCCTGGCCACCGTCGGCGTCTCGCCCGAC
CACCAGGGCAAGGGTCTGGGCAGCGCCGTCGTGCTCCCCGGAGTGGAGGCGGCCGAGCGCGCCGGGGTGC
CCGCCTTCCTGGAGACCTCCGCGCCCCGCAACCTCCCCTTCTACGAGCGGCTCGGCTTCACCGTCACCGC
CGACGTCGAGGTGCCCGAAGGACCGCGCACCTGGTGCATGACCCGCAAGCCCGGTGCCTGACGCCCGCCC
CACGACCCGCAGCGCCCGACCGAAAGGAGCGCACGACCCCATGCATCCAATTCCGCCCCCCCCCCCTAAC
GTTACTGGCCGAAGCCGCTTGGAATAAGGCCGGTGTGCGTTTGTCTATATGTTATTTTCCACCATATTGC
CGTCTTTTGGCAATGTGAGGGCCCGGAAACCTGGCCCTGTCTTCTTGACGAGCATTCCTAGGGGTCTTTC
CCCTCTCGCCAAAGGAATGCAAGGTCTGTTGAATGTCGTGAAGGAAGCAGTTCCTCTGGAAGCTTCTTGA
AGACAAACAACGTCTGTAGCGACCCTTTGCAGGCAGCGGAACCCCCCACCTGGCGACAGGTGCCTCTGCG
GCCAAAAGCCACGTGTATAAGATACACCTGCAAAGGCGGCACAACCCCAGTGCCACGTTGTGAGTTGGAT
AGTTGTGGAAAGAGTCAAATGGCTCTCCTCAAGCGTATTCAACAAGGGGCTGAAGGATGCCCAGAAGGTA
CCCCATTGTATGGGATCTGATCTGGGGCCTCGGTGCACATGCTTTACATGTGTTTAGTCGAGGTTAAAAA
AACGTCTAGGCCCCCCGAACCACGGGGACGTGGTTTTCCTTTGAAAAACACGATGATAATATGGCCACAA
CCATGGTGAGCAAGGGCGAGGAGCTGTTCACCGGGGTGGTGCCCATCCTGGTCGAGCTGGACGGCGACGT
AAACGGCCACAAGTTCAGCGTGTCTGGCGAGGGCGAGGGCGATGCCACCTACGGCAAGCTGACCCTGAAG
TTCATCTGCACCACCGGCAAGCTGCCCGTGCCCTGGCCCACCCTCGTGACCACCCTGACCTACGGCGTGC
AGTGCTTCAGCCGCTACCCCGACCACATGAAGCAGCACGACTTCTTCAAGTCCGCCATGCCCGAAGGCTA
CGTCCAGGAGCGCACCATCTTCTTCAAGGACGACGGCAACTACAAGACCCGCGCCGAGGTGAAGTTCGAG
GGCGACACCCTGGTGAACCGCATCGAGCTGAAGGGCATCGACTTCAAGGAGGACGGCAACATCCTGGGGC
ACAAGCTGGAGTACAACTACAACAGCCACAACGTCTATATCATGGCCGACAAGCAGAAGAACGGCATCAA
GGCGAACTTCAAGATCCGCCACAACATCGAGGACGGCAGCGTGCAGCTCGCCGACCACTACCAGCAGAAC
ACCCCCATCGGCGACGGCCCCGTGCTGCTGCCCGACAACCACTACCTGAGCACCCAGTCCGCCCTGAGCA
AAGACCCCAACGAGAAGCGCGATCACATGGTCCTGCTGGAGTTCGTGACCGCCGCCGGGATCACTCTCGG
CATGGACGAGCTGTACAAGTAATGAATTAATTAAGAATTATCAAGCTTATCGATACCGTCGACCTGCAGC
CAAGCTTATCGATAAAATAAAAGATTTTATTTAGTCTCCAGAAAAAGGGGGGAATGAAAGACCCCACCTG
TAGGTTTGGCAAGCTAGCTTAAGTAACGCCATTTTGCAAGGCATGGAAAATACATAACTGAGAATAGAGA
AGTTCAGATCAAGGTTAGGAACAGAGAGACAGCAGAATATGGGCCAAACAGGATATCTGTGGTAAGCAGT
TCCTGCCCCGGCTCAGGGCCAAGAACAGATGGTCCCCAGATGCGGTCCCGCCCTCAGCAGTTTCTAGAGA
ACCATCAGATGTTTCCAGGGTGCCCCAAGGACCTGAAATGACCCTGTGCCTTATTTGAACTAACCAATCA
GTTCGCTTCTCGCTTCTGTTCGCGCGCTTCTGCTCCCCGAGCTCAATAAAAGAGCCCACAACCCCTCACT
CGGCGCGCCAGTCCTCCGATAGACTGCGTCGCCCGGGTACCCGTGTATCCAATAAACCCTCTTGCAGTTG
CATCCGACTTGTGGTCTCGCTGTTCCTTGGGAGGGTCTCCTCTGAGTGATTGACTACCCGTCAGCGGGGG
TCTTTCATGGGTAACAGTTTCTTGAAGTTGGAGAACAACATTCTGAGGGTAGGAGTCGAATATTAAGTAA
TCCTGACTCAATTAGCCACTGTTTTGAATCCACATACTCCAATACTCCTGAAATAGTTCATTATGGACAG
CGCAGAAAGAGCTGGGGAGAATTGTGAAATTGTTATCCGCTCACAATTCCACACAACATACGAGCCGGAA
GCATAAAGTGTAAAGCCTGGGGTGCCTAATGAGTGAGCTAACTCACATTAATTGCGTTGCGCTCACTGCC
CGCTTTCCAGTCGGGAAACCTGTCGTGCCAGCTGCATTAATGAATCGGCCAACGCGCGGGGAGAGGCGGT
TTGCGTATTGGGCGCTCTTCCGCTTCCTCGCTCACTGACTCGCTGCGCTCGGTCGTTCGGCTGCGGCGAG
CGGTATCAGCTCACTCAAAGGCGGTAATACGGTTATCCACAGAATCAGGGGATAACGCAGGAAAGAACAT
GTGAGCAAAAGGCCAGCAAAAGGCCAGGAACCGTAAAAAGGCCGCGTTGCTGGCGTTTTTCCATAGGCTC
CGCCCCCCTGACGAGCATCACAAAAATCGACGCTCAAGTCAGAGGTGGCGAAACCCGACAGGACTATAAA
GATACCAGGCGTTTCCCCCTGGAAGCTCCCTCGTGCGCTCTCCTGTTCCGACCCTGCCGCTTACCGGATA
CCTGTCCGCCTTTCTCCCTTCGGGAAGCGTGGCGCTTTCTCATAGCTCACGCTGTAGGTATCTCAGTTCG
GTGTAGGTCGTTCGCTCCAAGCTGGGCTGTGTGCACGAACCCCCCGTTCAGCCCGACCGCTGCGCCTTAT
CCGGTAACTATCGTCTTGAGTCCAACCCGGTAAGACACGACTTATCGCCACTGGCAGCAGCCACTGGTAA
CAGGATTAGCAGAGCGAGGTATGTAGGCGGTGCTACAGAGTTCTTGAAGTGGTGGCCTAACTACGGCTAC
ACTAGAAGAACAGTATTTGGTATCTGCGCTCTGCTGAAGCCAGTTACCTTCGGAAAAAGAGTTGGTAGCT
CTTGATCCGGCAAACAAACCACCGCTGGTAGCGGTGGTTTTTTTGTTTGCAAGCAGCAGATTACGCGCAG
AAAAAAAGGATCTCAAGAAGATCCTTTGATCTTTTCTACGGGGTCTGACGCTCAGTGGAACGAAAACTCA
CGTTAAGGGATTTTGGTCATGAGATTATCAAAAAGGATCTTCACCTAGATCCTTTTAAATTAAAAATGAA
GTTTTAAATCAATCTAAAGTATATATGAGTAAACTTGGTCTGACAGTTACCAATGCTTAATCAGTGAGGC
ACCTATCTCAGCGATCTGTCTATTTCGTTCATCCATAGTTGCCTGACTCCCCGTCGTGTAGATAACTACG
ATACGGGAGGGCTTACCATCTGGCCCCAGTGCTGCAATGATACCGCGAGACCCACGCTCACCGGCTCCAG
ATTTATCAGCAATAAACCAGCCAGCCGGAAGGGCCGAGCGCAGAAGTGGTCCTGCAACTTTATCCGCCTC
CATCCAGTCTATTAATTGTTGCCGGGAAGCTAGAGTAAGTAGTTCGCCAGTTAATAGTTTGCGCAACGTT
GTTGCCATTGCTACAGGCATCGTGGTGTCACGCTCGTCGTTTGGTATGGCTTCATTCAGCTCCGGTTCCC
AACGATCAAGGCGAGTTACATGATCCCCCATGTTGTGCAAAAAAGCGGTTAGCTCCTTCGGTCCTCCGAT
CGTTGTCAGAAGTAAGTTGGCCGCAGTGTTATCACTCATGGTTATGGCAGCACTGCATAATTCTCTTACT
GTCATGCCATCCGTAAGATGCTTTTCTGTGACTGGTGAGTACTCAACCAAGTCATTCTGAGAATAGTGTA
TGCGGCGACCGAGTTGCTCTTGCCCGGCGTCAATACGGGATAATACCGCGCCACATAGCAGAACTTTAAA
AGTGCTCATCATTGGAAAACGTTCTTCGGGGCGAAAACTCTCAAGGATCTTACCGCTGTTGAGATCCAGT
TCGATGTAACCCACTCGTGCACCCAACTGATCTTCAGCATCTTTTACTTTCACCAGCGTTTCTGGGTGAG
CAAAAACAGGAAGGCAAAATGCCGCAAAAAAGGGAATAAGGGCGACACGGAAATGTTGAATACTCATACT
CTTCCTTTTTCAATATTATTGAAGCATTTATCAGGGTTATTGTCTCATGAGCGGATACATATTTGAATGT
ATTTAGAAAAATAAACAAATAGGGGTTCCGCGCACATTTCCCCGAAAAGTGCCACCTGACGTCTAAGAAA
CCATTATTATCATGACATTAACCTATAAAAATAGGCGTATCACGAGGCCCTTTCGTCTCGCGCGTTTCGG
TGATGACGGTGAAAACCTCTGACACATGCAGCTCCCGGAGACGGTCACAGCTTGTCTGTAAGCGGATGCC
GGGAGCAGACAAGCCCGTCAGGGCGCGTCAGCGGGTGTTGGCGGGTGTCGGGGCTGGCTTAACTATGCGG
CATCAGAGCAGATTGTACTGAGAGTGCACCATATGCGGTGTGAAATACCGCACAGATGCGTAAGGAGAAA
ATACCGCATCAGGCGCCATTCGCCATTCAGGCTGCGCAACTGTTGGGAAGGGCGATCGGTGCGGGCCTCT
TCGCTATTACGCCAGCTGGCGAAAGGGGGATGTGCTGCAAGGCGATTAAGTTGGGTAACGCCAGGGTTTT
CCCAGTCACGACGTTGTAAAACGACGGCGCAAGGAATGGTGCATGCAAGGAGATGGCGCCCAACAGTCCC
CCGGCCACGGGGCCTGCCACCATACCCACGCCGAAACAAGCGCTCATGAGCCCGAAGTGGCGAGCCCGAT
CTTCCCCATCGGTGATGTCGGCGATATAGGCGCCAGCAACCGCACCTGTGGCGCCGGTGATGCCGGCCAC
GATGCGTCCGGCGTAGAGGCGATTAGTCCAATTTGTTAAAGACAGGATATCAGTGGTCCAGGCTCTAGTT
TTGACTCAACAATATCACCAGCTGAAGCCTATAGAGTACGAGCCATAGATAAAATAAAAGATTTTATTTA
GTCTCCAGAAAAAGGGGGGAATGAAAGACCCCACCTGTAGGTTTGGCAAGCTAGCTTAAGTAACGCCATT
TTGCAAGGCATGGAAAATACATAACTGAGAATAGAGAAGTTCAGATCAAGGTTAGGAACAGAGAGACAGC
AGAATATGGGCCAAACAGGATATCTGTGGTAAGCAGTTCCTGCCCCGGCTCAGGGCCAAGAACAGATGGT
CCCCAGATGCGGTCCCGCCCTCAGCAGTTTCTAGAGAACCATCAGATGTTTCCAGGGTGCCCCAAGGACC
TGAAATGACCCTGTGCCTTATTTGAACTAACCAATCAGTTCGCTTCTCGCTTCTGTTCGCGCGCTTCTGC
TCCCCGAGCTCAATAAAAGAGCCCACAACCCCTCACTCGGCGCGCCAGTCCTCCGATAGACTGCGTCGCC
CGGGTACCCGTATTCCCAATAAAGCCTCTTGCTGTTTGCATCCGAATCGTGGACTCGCTGATCCTTGGGA
GGGTCTCCTCAGATTGATTGACTGCCCACCTCGGGGGTCTTTCATTTGGAGGTTCCACCGAGATTTGGAG
ACCCCTGCCCAGGGACCACCGACCCCCCCGCCGGGAGGTAAGCTGGCCAGCGGTCGTTTCGTGTCTGTCT
CTGTCTTTGTGCGTGTTTGTGCCGGCATCTAATGTTTGCGCCTGCGTCTGTACTAGTTAGCTAACTAGCT
CTGTATCTGGCGGACCCGTGGTGGAACTGACGAGTTCTGAACACCCGGCCGCAACCCTGGGAGACGTCCC
AGGGACTTTGGGGGCCGTTTTTGTGGCCCGACCTGAGGAAGGGAGTCGATGTGGAATCCGACCCCGTCAG
GATATGTGGTTCTGGTAGGAGACGAGAACCTAAAACAGTTCCCGCCTCCGTCTGAATTTTTGCTTTCGGT
TTGGAACCGAAGCCGCGCGTCTTGTCTGCTGCAGCGCTGCAGCATCGTTCTGTGTTGTCTCTGTCTGACT
GTGTTTCTGTATTTGTCTGAAAATTAGGGCCAGACTGTTACCACTCCCTTAAGTTTGACCTTAGGTCACT
GGAAAGATGTCGAGCGGATCGCTCACAACCAGTCGGTAGATGTCAAGAAGAGACGTTGGGTTACCTTCTG
CTCTGCAGAATGGCCAACCTTTAACGTCGGATGGCCGCGAGACGGCACCTTTAACCGAGACCTCATCACC
CAGGTTAAGATCAAGGTCTTTTCACCTGGCCCGCATGGACACCCAGACCAGGTCCCCTACATCGTGACCT
GGGAAGCCTTGGCTTTTGACCCCCCTCCCTGGGTCAAGCCCTTTGTACACCCTAAGCCTCCGCCTCCTCT
TCCTCCATCCGCCCCGTCTCTCCCCCTTGAACCTCCTCGTTCGACCCCGCCTCGATCCTCCCTTTATCCA
GCCCTCACTCCTTCTCTAGGCGCCGGAATTAGATCTCTCGACTAGGGATAACAGGGTAATTGT
