[The description below was written by a language model from this plasmid's Addgene catalogue record.]
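Description:
LMP FFB is a retroviral shRNA expression plasmid built on the LMP backbone, with a listed total size of about 7.9 kb. It is catalogued as a mammalian expression, mouse targeting and retroviral vector, so it is meant to be packaged into retroviral particles that deliver and stably integrate the hairpin cassette into target cells. In bacteria it is selected with ampicillin and is described as low copy. The recommended host is a recombination-deficient "stable" strain, the usual choice for plasmids carrying repeated sequences such as retroviral LTRs. No feature table accompanies the record, so the origin of replication, LTRs and packaging signal are not individually documented here.

The insert is a short hairpin RNA directed against firefly luciferase, designated clone B, cloned between XhoI and EcoRI sites that both remain intact. According to the record, the shRNA is driven by a U6 promoter, an RNA polymerase III promoter commonly used for small RNA expression. A separate PGK promoter drives the GFP and puromycin-resistance marker cassette. Transduced cells can therefore be enriched by puromycin selection, or tracked and sorted by GFP fluorescence.

The stated purpose is simply "Firefly hairpin". Because firefly luciferase is not an endogenous mammalian gene, a hairpin of this kind typically serves as a non-targeting control alongside gene-specific shRNAs in the same backbone, though the record does not say so explicitly. It could equally be used to knock down a luciferase reporter. The associated publication concerns AMPK, tumour metabolism and tumour growth in vivo. The backbone portion derives from a previously developed, commercially distributed LMP vector.
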