Addgene plasmid #89491: LMP FFB
Purpose: Firefly hairpin
Depositing lab: Russell Jones. Depositing organization: McGill University. Publication: AMPK is a negative regulator of the Warburg effect and suppresses tumor growth in vivo. Faubert B, Boily G, Izreig S, Griss T, Samborska B, Dong Z, Dupuy F, Chambers C, Fuerth BJ, Viollet B, Mamer OA, Avizonis D, DeBerardinis RJ, Siegel PM, Jones RG. Cell Metab. 2013 Jan 8;17(1):113-24. doi: 10.1016/j.cmet.2012.12.001. Epub 2012 Dec 27. PubMed 23274086.
Backbone
  Vector backbone: LMP
  Backbone size w/o insert (bp): 7900
  Total vector size (bp): 7900
  Vector type: Mammalian Expression, Mouse Targeting, Retroviral
  Selectable markers: Puromycin ; GFP
Growth in bacteria
  Bacterial resistance: Ampicillin, 100 μg/mL
  Growth temperature: 37°C
  Growth strain: NEB Stable
  Copy number: Low Copy
Gene/Insert
  Gene/Insert name: Firefly luciferase hairpin, clone B
  Promoter: U6 (The GFP-Puro is from a PGK promoter; the shRNA is from a U6 promoter)
  Cloning method: Restriction Enzyme; 5′ cloning site XhoI (not destroyed); 3′ cloning site EcoRI (not destroyed)
  Sequencing primers: 5′ LMPseq1 or LMPseq2
Resource information
  A portion of this plasmid was derived from a plasmid made by: Ross Dickins in the Lowe lab, who also sold it to Open Biosystems
Terms and licenses: Academic/Nonprofit Terms; Industry Terms: Not Available to Industry
Depositor comments: hairpin sequence 5'-AGCTCCCGTGAATTGGAATCC-3'
How to cite: LMP FFB was a gift from Russell Jones (Addgene plasmid # 89491 ; http://n2t.net/addgene:89491 ; RRID:Addgene_89491)
